Addgene plasmid #28041: EGFP-Rubicon delta182
Depositing lab: Qing Zhong. Depositing organization: University of California, Berkeley. Publication: Rubicon controls endosome maturation as a Rab7 effector. Sun Q, Westphal W, Wong KN, Tan I, Zhong Q. Proc Natl Acad Sci U S A. 2010 Nov 9. 107(45):19338-43. 10.1073/pnas.1010554107 PubMed 20974968.
Backbone
  Vector backbone: pcDNA4/TO
  Backbone manufacturer: Invitrogen
  Backbone size w/o insert (bp): 5078
  Vector type: Mammalian Expression
  Selectable markers: Zeocin
Growth in bacteria
  Bacterial resistance: Ampicillin, 100 μg/mL
  Growth temperature: 37°C
  Growth strain: DH5alpha
  Copy number: High Copy
Gene/Insert
  Gene/Insert name: Rubicon
  Species: H. sapiens (human)
  Insert size (bp): 2237
  Mutation: delta 1-182aa
  Entrez Gene: RUBCN (a.k.a. KIAA0226, RUBICON, SCAR15)
  Tag / fusion protein: EGFP (N terminal on insert); 3xFlag (C terminal on insert)
  Cloning method: Restriction Enzyme
  Sequencing primers: 5′ CMV-F; 3′ BGH-rev
Terms and licenses: Academic/Nonprofit Terms; Industry Terms: Not Available to Industry
How to cite: EGFP-Rubicon delta182 was a gift from Qing Zhong (Addgene plasmid # 28041 ; http://n2t.net/addgene:28041 ; RRID:Addgene_28041)
