[The description below was written by a language model from this plasmid's Addgene catalogue record.]
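Description:
EGFP-Rubicon delta182 is a mammalian expression plasmid built on the pcDNA4/TO backbone, carrying a truncated form of human Rubicon (RUBCN, also known as KIAA0226) that lacks amino acids 1–182. The insert of roughly 2.2 kb is fused to EGFP at its N terminus and to a 3xFlag epitope at its C terminus. The protein can therefore be followed by fluorescence in live or fixed cells and also detected or immunoprecipitated through the Flag tag. The plasmid is maintained in bacteria as a high-copy construct under ampicillin selection, and the backbone provides a Zeocin marker for selecting transfected mammalian cells.

The record gives no feature table, so regulatory elements are not listed explicitly. The listed sequencing primers, CMV forward and BGH reverse, fit the standard pcDNA4/TO design. In that design a CMV promoter bearing tetracycline operator sites drives the insert, and a bovine growth hormone polyadenylation signal follows it. This arrangement gives constitutive expression in ordinary cell lines and tetracycline-inducible expression in cells that supply the Tet repressor.

Rubicon is a regulator of autophagy and endocytic trafficking, and the associated publication describes it as a Rab7 effector controlling endosome maturation. An N-terminal deletion such as this one is typically used as part of a domain-mapping series, to compare the localisation, binding partners and functional effects of the truncated protein with those of the full-length protein. The record does not state which specific property the 1–182 deletion was designed to test.
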