>Addgene plasmid #28041 | EGFP-Rubicon delta182 | addgene partial sequence | sequence record 34329 | 28041 with BGH-rev (5' TAGAAGGCACAGTCGAGG 3')
CTAGACTCGAGTCACTTGTCATCGTCATCCTTGTAGTCGATGTCATGATCTTTATAATCACCGTCATGGT
CTTTGTAGTCGCGGCCGCCGGTGGCCTCCAGGACGGCGGCTTCCAGGGCCAGCGCTTCCGCGGGCTCCTC
CTCGTAGTCTGACAGGTAAGACTCCAGGCTCTGCCTGGCCAGTGCCTCCCGCCGGGCCTGCAGCCGCTCG
CAGCGCGGACAGCTTCCAGACTTGAAGCAGGCTTTATGGTAACACGCTTTACACTCTTCACAGGTCCGGC
ACTTATGGAGCTCAAAGGGAAAGATGATGTCATCCTCATTCTGACAGAACTCACAGATGAAGCCTTTGGC
TTGGCAGAGCATGCATCTCTCCACATGGGTAGCCCCTGCCCTGGTGAGCTCAGCAAGCCGGGGCCCCAGC
TCCCCCTTCCTGGTCGCAGTCAGGTCATTCAGTGAGTACAGGTGGAGGTCCTCTGTCAGGTGGCCTGGGA
CTGTGTCAAAGGAATCCAGAAGCTCCTTGGCCAGTCGGCAAGTCTTGAACATGTTCTTCATGTGACACAG
CTGGACCCGCAGCAGCCGGACTTGATTGAGCAGCTTGACCTTCCTATAGAGGGCACTGTTTATGTCCTGC
ACGTTGAAGAGAGGATCATTCCAGATCTTAATGAGCAGGTCCTTGGAGAAGTTGCTGACGTAGTACTTGC
TGAAGTCCCACTTGCGCAGAACCCGGCTGGGGATGGCCATCTGGGCATTCTCGTGGCAGCACTGGCAGAA
GTACTTGCCCAGGTACTCACAGTACCGCAGTCGCTTGATGTAATCAGGGTCAGTCCGGATGCCACATCCT
GCACAGCGGTAATTCTGCTTGG
