>Addgene plasmid #28041 | EGFP-Rubicon delta182 | addgene partial sequence | sequence record 34330 | 28041 with EGFP-C
GCATGGACGAGCTGTACAAGGGATCCATGCTGGCTCAGATCGATGCGTCCATGTTTGCCAGAAAGCACGA
GAGCCCGCTCCTGGTGACAAAGAGCCAGAGCCTGACAGCCCTGCCCAGTTCCACATACACCCCTCCAAAC
AGCTATGCTCAGCATTCCTACTTTGGGTCCTTCTCTAGCCTCCACCAATCCGTGCCCAACAATGGCTCAG
AGAGAAGATCTACTTCCTTTCCACTCTCTGGCCCTCCCCGGAAACCTCAAGAAAGCAGAGGGCACGTCTC
ACCAGCAGAGGATCAAACCATCCAAGCCCCCCCAGTTTCAGTCTCTGCACTAGCCAGGGATTCCCCTTTG
ACCCCAAATGAAATGAGCTCCAGTACTCTGACCAGCCCCATAGAGGCATCCTGGGTCAGCAGCCAGAATG
ATTCCCCAGGTGATGCCAGTGAGGGGCCTGAGTACCTGGCCATTGGCAACTTGGACCCCCGAGGCCGGAC
TGCCAGCTGTCAGAGTCACAGCAGCAATGCCGAGAGCAGCAGTTCCAATTTGTTCTCCTCCAGCAGCTCC
CAGAAGCCAGATTCTGCTGCCTCTTCCTTAGGGGACCAGGAAGGAGGTGGGGAGAGCCAGCTGTCCAGTG
TCCTCCGCAGGTCCAGCTTCTCAGAGGGGCAGACACTCACTGTCACCAGTGGGGCAAAGAAAAGCCACAT
TCGCTCCCATTCGGATACCAGCATTGCCTCCAGGGGAGCTCCAGAATCCTGCAATGATAAGGCGAAGTTG
AGAGGCCCTTTGCCCTACTCTGGTCAAAGCAGTGAAGTCAGCACACCCAGCTCTCTGTACATGGAATATG
AA
